Addgene plasmid #171346: pFTK074
Purpose: Part Plasmid Entry Vector (LVL0) from the Fungal Modular Cloning ToolKit.
Depositing lab: Arnold Driessen. Depositing organization: University of Groningen. Publication: Modular Synthetic Biology Toolkit for Filamentous Fungi. Mozsik L, Pohl C, Meyer V, Bovenberg RAL, Nygard Y, Driessen AJM. ACS Synth Biol. 2021 Nov 2. doi: 10.1021/acssynbio.1c00260. PubMed 34726388.
Backbone
  Vector backbone: pICH41264
  Vector type: Bacterial Expression, Yeast Expression, Synthetic Biology
Growth in bacteria
  Bacterial resistance: Spectinomycin, 50 μg/mL
  Growth temperature: 37°C
  Growth strain: DH5alpha
  Copy number: High Copy
Gene/Insert
  Gene/Insert name: VPR -NLS AD (for fusion)
  Species: Penicillium, Aspergillus, or other fungal sources
  Mutation: n/a
  Cloning method: Restriction Enzyme; 5′ cloning site Unknown (unknown if destroyed)
Terms and licenses: Academic/Nonprofit Terms; Industry Terms: Not Available to Industry
How to cite: pFTK074 was a gift from Arnold Driessen (Addgene plasmid # 171346 ; http://n2t.net/addgene:171346 ; RRID:Addgene_171346)
