[The description below was written by a language model from this plasmid's Addgene catalogue record and pLannotate feature annotations shown in this document.]
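Description:
pFTK074 is a level 0 (LVL0) part plasmid from the Fungal Modular Cloning ToolKit, a synthetic biology resource for building genetic constructs in filamentous fungi. It is built on the pICH41264 MoClo entry backbone and is about 3.9 kb. It is maintained in E. coli through a high-copy ColE1/pUC-type origin and selected with spectinomycin, with resistance provided by an aadA gene. Short annotated fragments of an integrase, a gentamicin acetyltransferase and lacI flank the marker and cloning region. These appear to be backbone remnants rather than functional genes.

The stored part is listed as "VPR-NLS AD (for fusion)", a coding module for the tripartite VPR transcriptional activation domain joined to a nuclear localisation signal. The feature table fits this description. It shows a short match to VP16-derived minimal activation repeats, then a fragment of human RELA (NF-κB p65) covering its activation region, then the Rta activation domain from Epstein-Barr virus, all on the same strand. The NLS is not annotated separately, and its position relative to VPR cannot be determined from the table. The catalogue gives the species as fungal sources, although the annotated activation domains are of viral and human origin.

No promoter or terminator is annotated around the insert, as expected for a level 0 part that is not expressed on its own. It is meant to be assembled by modular hierarchical cloning, in frame with a DNA-binding module, into transcription units that encode synthetic transcriptional activators for fungal hosts such as Penicillium or Aspergillus. The record does not state the fusion overhangs or cloning sites.
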