Features (pLannotate 1.2.2; 9 found; start..end, strand, type, name):
    110..214     +  promoter       AmpR promoter: bla
    205..285     -  CDS            int (fragment): INT2_ECOLX - Protein inferred from homology: Swiss-Prot protein existence level 3. Putative integrase believed to be involved in the insertion of antibiotic resistance genes into plasmids and transposons. From Escherichia coli.
    373..429     +  CDS            GmR (fragment): gentamycin acetyltransferase; aacC1; confers resistance to gentamycin
    436..1224    +  CDS            aadA: S3AD_ECOLX - Experimental evidence at protein level: Swiss-Prot protein existence level 1. Mediates bacterial resistance to the antibiotics streptomycin and spectinomycin. From Escherichia coli.
   1398..1986    +  rep_origin     ori: high-copy-number ColE1/pMB1/pBR322/pUC origin of replication
   2169..2218    +  CDS            lacI (fragment): lac repressor; lacI; The lac repressor binds to the lac operator to inhibit transcription in E. coli. This inhibition can be relieved by adding lactose or isopropyl-β-D-thiogalactopyranoside (IPTG).
   2417..2433    +  CDS            VP96 (fragment): 6 tandem repeats of the minimal activation domain of herpes simplex virus VP16 (Cheng et al., 2013)
   2498..3277    +  CDS            RELA (fragment): TF65_HUMAN - Also known as NFKB3. Experimental evidence at protein level: Swiss-Prot protein existence level 1. NF-kappa-B is a pleiotropic transcription factor present in almost all cell types and is the endpoint of a series of signal transduction events that are initiated by a vast array of stimuli related to many biological processes such as inflammation, immunity, differentiation, cell growth, tumorigenesis and apoptosis. NF-kappa-B is a homo- or heterodimeric complex formed by the Rel-like domain- containing proteins RELA/p65, RELB, NFKB1/p105, NFKB1/p50, REL and NFKB2/p52. The heterodime
   3296..3865    +  CDS            Rta AD: transcriptional activation domain from the human herpesvirus 4 (Epstein-Barr virus) replication and transcription activator Rta/BRLF1 (Hardwick et al., 1992; Chavez et al., 2015)
>Addgene plasmid #171346 | pFTK074 | addgene full sequence | sequence record 351353 | Addgene NGS Result
GTGGCTCTTCAGTGGACGAAAGGGCCTCGTGATACGCCTATTTTTATAGGTTAATGTCATGATAATAATG
GTTTCTTAGACGTCAGGTGGCACTTTTCGGGGAAATGTGCGCGGAACCCCTATTTGTTTATTTTTCTAAA
TACATTCAAATATGTATCCGCTCATGAGACAATAACCCTGATAAATGCTTCAATAATATTGAAAAAGGAA
GAGTATGCGCTCACGCAACTGGTCCAGAACCTTGACCGAACGCAGCGGTGGTAACGGCGCAGTGGCGGTT
TTCATGGCTTGTTATGACTGTTTTTTTTTGGGGTACAGTCTATGCCTCGGGCATCCAAGCAGCAAGCGCG
TTACGCCGTGGGTCGATGTTTGATGTTATGGAGCAGCAACGATGTTACGCAGCAGGGCAGTCGCCCTAAA
ACAAAGTTAAACATCATGAGGGAAGCGGTGATCGCCGAAGTATCGACTCAACTATCAGAGGTAGTTGGCG
TCATCGAGCGCCATCTCGAACCGACGTTGCTGGCCGTACATTTGTACGGCTCCGCAGTGGATGGCGGCCT
GAAGCCACACAGCGATATTGATTTGCTGGTTACGGTGACCGTAAGGCTTGATGAAACAACGCGGCGAGCT
TTGATCAACGACCTTTTGGAAACTTCGGCTTCCCCTGGAGAGAGCGAGATTCTCCGCGCTGTAGAAGTCA
CCATTGTTGTGCACGACGACATCATTCCGTGGCGTTATCCAGCTAAGCGCGAACTGCAATTTGGAGAATG
GCAGCGCAATGACATTCTTGCAGGTATCTTCGAGCCAGCCACGATCGACATTGATCTGGCTATCTTGCTG
ACAAAAGCAAGAGAACATAGCGTTGCCTTGGTAGGTCCAGCGGCGGAGGAACTCTTTGATCCGGTTCCTG
AACAGGATCTATTTGAGGCGCTAAATGAAACCTTAACGCTATGGAACTCGCCGCCCGACTGGGCTGGCGA
TGAGCGAAATGTAGTGCTTACGTTGTCCCGCATTTGGTACAGCGCAGTAACCGGCAAAATCGCGCCGAAG
GATGTCGCTGCCGACTGGGCAATGGAGCGCCTGCCGGCCCAGTATCAGCCCGTCATACTTGAAGCTAGAC
AGGCTTATCTTGGACAAGAAGAAGATCGCTTGGCCTCGCGCGCAGATCAGTTGGAAGAATTTGTCCATTA
CGTAAAAGGCGAGATCACCAAGGTAGTCGGCAAATAACTGTCAGACCAAGTTTACTCATATATACTTTAG
ATTGATTTAAAACTTCATTTTTAATTTAAAAGGATCTAGGTGAAGATCCTTTTTGATAATCTCATGACCA
AAATCCCTTAACGTGAGTTTTCGTTCCACTGAGCGTCAGACCCCGTAGAAAAGATCAAAGGATCTTCTTG
AGATCCTTTTTTTCTGCGCGTAATCTGCTGCTTGCAAACAAAAAAACCACCGCTACCAGCGGTGGTTTGT
TTGCCGGATCAAGAGCTACCAACTCTTTTTCCGAAGGTAACTGGCTTCAGCAGAGCGCAGATACCAAATA
CTGTTCTTCTAGTGTAGCCGTAGTTAGGCCACCACTTCAAGAACTCTGTAGCACCGCCTACATACCTCGC
TCTGCTAATCCTGTTACCAGTGGCTGCTGCCAGTGGCGATAAGTCGTGTCTTACCGGGTTGGACTCAAGA
CGATAGTTACCGGATAAGGCGCAGCGGTCGGGCTGAACGGGGGGTTCGTGCACACAGCCCAGCTTGGAGC
GAACGACCTACACCGAACTGAGATACCTACAGCGTGAGCTATGAGAAAGCGCCACGCTTCCCGAAGGGAG
AAAGGCGGACAGGTATCCGGTAAGCGGCAGGGTCGGAACAGGAGAGCGCACGAGGGAGCTTCCAGGGGGA
AACGCCTGGTATCTTTATAGTCCTGTCGGGTTTCGCCACCTCTGACTTGAGCGTCGATTTTTGTGATGCT
CGTCAGGGGGGCGGAGCCTATGGAAAAACGCCAGCAACGCGGCCTTTTTACGGTTCCTGGCCTTTTGCTG
GCCTTTTGCTCACATGTTCTTTCCTGCGTTATCCCCTGATTCTGTGGATAACCGTATTACCGCCTTTGAG
TGAGCTGATACCGCTCGCCGCAGCCGAACGACCGAGCGCAGCGAGTCAGTGAGCGAGGAAGCGGAAGAGC
GCCCAATACGCAAACCGCCTCTCCCCGCGCGTTGGCCGATTCATTAATCACTCTGTGGTCTCAAGGTCCA
GCAGGGCTGACCCCAAGAAGAAGAGGAAGGTGGAGGCCAGCGGTTCCGGACGGGCTGACGCATTGGACGA
TTTTGATCTGGATATGCTGGGAAGTGACGCCCTCGATGATTTTGACCTTGACATGCTTGGTTCGGATGCC
CTTGATGACTTTGACCTCGACATGCTCGGCAGTGACGCCCTTGATGATTTCGACCTGGACATGCTGATTA
ACTCTAGAAGTTCCGGATCTCCGAAAAAGAAACGCAAAGTTGGTAGCCAGTACCTGCCCGACACCGACGA
CCGGCACCGGATCGAGGAAAAGCGGAAGCGGACCTACGAGACATTCAAGAGCATCATGAAGAAGTCCCCC
TTCAGCGGCCCCACCGACCCTAGACCTCCACCTAGAAGAATCGCCGTGCCCAGCAGATCCAGCGCCAGCG
TGCCAAAACCTGCCCCCCAGCCTTACCCCTTCACCAGCAGCCTGAGCACCATCAACTACGACGAGTTCCC
TACCATGGTGTTCCCCAGCGGCCAGATCTCTCAGGCCTCTGCTCTGGCTCCAGCCCCTCCTCAGGTGCTG
CCTCAGGCTCCTGCTCCTGCACCAGCTCCAGCCATGGTGTCTGCACTGGCTCAGGCACCAGCACCCGTGC
CTGTGCTGGCTCCTGGACCTCCACAGGCTGTGGCTCCACCAGCCCCTAAACCTACACAGGCCGGCGAGGG
CACACTGTCTGAAGCTCTGCTGCAGCTGCAGTTCGACGACGAGGATCTGGGAGCCCTGCTGGGAAACAGC
ACCGATCCTGCCGTGTTCACCGACCTGGCCAGCGTGGACAACAGCGAGTTCCAGCAGCTGCTGAACCAGG
GCATCCCTGTGGCCCCTCACACCACCGAGCCCATGCTGATGGAATACCCCGAGGCCATCACCCGGCTCGT
GACAGGCGCTCAGAGGCCTCCTGATCCAGCTCCTGCCCCTCTGGGAGCACCAGGCCTGCCTAATGGACTG
CTGTCTGGCGACGAGGACTTCAGCTCTATCGCCGACATGGACTTCTCCGCACTGCTGGGTAGCGGATCGG
GATCTCGGGATTCCAGGGAAGGGATGTTTTTGCCGAAGCCTGAGGCCGGCTCCGCTATTAGTGACGTGTT
TGAGGGCCGCGAGGTGTGCCAGCCAAAACGAATCCGGCCATTTCATCCTCCAGGAAGTCCATGGGCCAAC
CGCCCACTCCCCGCCAGCCTCGCACCAACACCAACCGGTCCAGTACATGAGCCAGTCGGGTCACTGACCC
CGGCACCAGTCCCTCAGCCACTGGATCCAGCGCCCGCAGTGACTCCCGAGGCCAGTCACCTGTTGGAGGA
TCCCGATGAAGAGACGAGCCAGGCTGTCAAAGCCCTTCGGGAGATGGCCGATACTGTGATTCCCCAGAAG
GAAGAGGCTGCAATCTGTGGCCAAATGGACCTTTCCCATCCGCCCCCAAGGGGCCATCTGGATGAGCTGA
CAACCACACTTGAGTCCATGACCGAGGATCTGAACCTGGACTCACCCCTGACCCCGGAATTGAACGAGAT
TCTGGATACCTTCCTGAACGACGAGTGCCTCTTGCATGCCATGCATATCAGCACAGGACTGTCCATCTTC
GACACATCTTTGTTTTGAGCTTTGAGACCACGAA
